Addgene plasmid #124187: KA1396_pGL4-UBCmin-luc2/Klf4-E'
Purpose: Luciferase reporter driven by the Klf4 enhancer
Depositing lab: Hans Schöler. Depositing organization: Max Planck Institute for Molecular Biomedicine. Publication: Esrrb Unlocks Silenced Enhancers for Reprogramming to Naive Pluripotency. Adachi K, Kopp W, Wu G, Heising S, Greber B, Stehling M, Arauzo-Bravo MJ, Boerno ST, Timmermann B, Vingron M, Scholer HR. Cell Stem Cell. 2018 Aug 2;23(2):266-275.e6. doi: 10.1016/j.stem.2018.05.020. Epub 2018 Jun 14. PubMed 29910149.
Backbone
  Vector backbone: pGL4-UBCmin-luc2
  Vector type: Luciferase
Growth in bacteria
  Bacterial resistance: Ampicillin, 100 μg/mL
  Growth temperature: 37°C
  Growth strain: DH5alpha
  Copy number: High Copy
Gene/Insert
  Gene/Insert name: Klf4 enhancer
  Species: M. musculus (mouse)
  Promoter: UBCmin
  Cloning method: Restriction Enzyme; 5′ cloning site Unknown (unknown if destroyed)
Terms and licenses: Academic/Nonprofit Terms; Industry Terms: Not Available to Industry
How to cite: KA1396_pGL4-UBCmin-luc2/Klf4-E' was a gift from Hans Schöler (Addgene plasmid # 124187 ; http://n2t.net/addgene:124187 ; RRID:Addgene_124187)
