[The description below was written by a language model from this plasmid's Addgene catalogue record and pLannotate feature annotations shown in this document.]
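Description:
KA1396_pGL4-UBCmin-luc2/Klf4-E' is a firefly luciferase reporter plasmid built on the pGL4-UBCmin-luc2 backbone and designed to measure the activity of a mouse Klf4 enhancer in transfected cells. It is propagated in E. coli as a high-copy plasmid through a ColE1/pUC-type origin of replication and is selected with ampicillin through the β-lactamase (AmpR) gene and its bla promoter. The sequenced record is 4,630 nt.

The reporter unit consists of a short fragment of the human ubiquitin C promoter (the "UBCmin" minimal promoter) placed upstream of the synthetic, codon-optimised luc2 luciferase coding sequence, followed by an SV40 late polyadenylation signal. Because a minimal promoter gives only low basal transcription by itself, luciferase output depends largely on the regulatory activity of the enhancer fragment cloned alongside it. Upstream of the promoter sit a synthetic poly(A) signal and an RNA polymerase II transcriptional pause site from the human α2-globin gene. These standard pGL4 elements block read-through transcription from the backbone and so lower background signal.

The automated annotation does not label the Klf4 enhancer itself, and the catalogue entry lists the cloning sites as unknown, so the enhancer's exact position and length cannot be stated from the record. The short "large T antigen" and "TcR" fragment calls are probably incidental matches to SV40-derived and backbone or insert-flanking sequence rather than functional genes. The associated study concerns enhancer activation during reprogramming to naive pluripotency, which fits its use in enhancer activity assays in pluripotent or reprogramming cells.
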