Features (pLannotate 1.2.2; 10 found; start..end, strand, type, name):
     53..101     +  polyA_signal   poly(A) signal: synthetic polyadenylation signal
    115..206     +  misc_feature   pause site: RNA polymerase II transcriptional pause signal from the human α2 globin gene
    247..322     +  promoter       UbC promoter (fragment): human ubiquitin C promoter
    394..2046    +  CDS            luciferase: firefly luciferase synthetic luc2 version of the luciferase gene
   2090..2211    -  polyA_signal   SV40 poly(A) signal: SV40 polyadenylation signal
   2234..2302    -  CDS            large T antigen (fragment): large T antigen from SV40 (simian virus 40)
   2619..2750    +  CDS            TcR (fragment): tetracycline efflux protein; tet; confers resistance to tetracycline
   2930..3518    -  rep_origin     ori: high-copy-number ColE1/pMB1/pBR322/pUC origin of replication
   3718..4578    -  CDS            AmpR: β-lactamase confers resistance to ampicillin, carbenicillin, and related antibiotics
   4579..4620    -  promoter       AmpR promoter (fragment): bla
>Addgene plasmid #124187 | KA1396_pGL4-UBCmin-luc2/Klf4-E' | addgene full sequence | sequence record 239489 | Addgene NGS Result
TCTCAAGGATAAGTAAGTAATATTAAGGTACGGGAGGTATTGGACAGGCCGCAATAAAATATCTTTATTT
TCATTACATCTGTGTGTTGGTTTTTTGTGTGAATCGATAGTACTAACATACGCTCTCCATCAAAACAAAA
CGAAACAAAACAAACTAGCAAAATAGGCTGTCCCCAGTGCAAGTGCAGGTGCCAGAACATTTCTCTGGCC
TAACTGGCCGGTACCTGAGCTCGCTAGCCTCGAGGATGGGGCGGTGAACGCCGATGATTATATAAGGACG
CGCCGGGTGTGGCACAGCTAGTTCCGTCGCAGCCGGGATTTGAATTCCTCGACTCTAGAGGATCTGGCCT
CGGCGGCCAAGCTTGGCAATCCGGTACTGTTGGTAAAGCCACCATGGAAGATGCCAAAAACATTAAGAAG
GGCCCAGCGCCATTCTACCCACTCGAAGACGGGACCGCCGGCGAGCAGCTGCACAAAGCCATGAAGCGCT
ACGCCCTGGTGCCCGGCACCATCGCCTTTACCGACGCACATATCGAGGTGGACATTACCTACGCCGAGTA
CTTCGAGATGAGCGTTCGGCTGGCAGAAGCTATGAAGCGCTATGGGCTGAATACAAACCATCGGATCGTG
GTGTGCAGCGAGAATAGCTTGCAGTTCTTCATGCCCGTGTTGGGTGCCCTGTTCATCGGTGTGGCTGTGG
CCCCAGCTAACGACATCTACAACGAGCGCGAGCTGCTGAACAGCATGGGCATCAGCCAGCCCACCGTCGT
ATTCGTGAGCAAGAAAGGGCTGCAAAAGATCCTCAACGTGCAAAAGAAGCTACCGATCATACAAAAGATC
ATCATCATGGATAGCAAGACCGACTACCAGGGCTTCCAAAGCATGTACACCTTCGTGACTTCCCATTTGC
CACCCGGCTTCAACGAGTACGACTTCGTGCCCGAGAGCTTCGACCGGGACAAAACCATCGCCCTGATCAT
GAACAGTAGTGGCAGTACCGGATTGCCCAAGGGCGTAGCCCTACCGCACCGCACCGCTTGTGTCCGATTC
AGTCATGCCCGCGACCCCATCTTCGGCAACCAGATCATCCCCGACACCGCTATCCTCAGCGTGGTGCCAT
TTCACCACGGCTTCGGCATGTTCACCACGCTGGGCTACTTGATCTGCGGCTTTCGGGTCGTGCTCATGTA
CCGCTTCGAGGAGGAGCTATTCTTGCGCAGCTTGCAAGACTATAAGATTCAATCTGCCCTGCTGGTGCCC
ACACTATTTAGCTTCTTCGCTAAGAGCACTCTCATCGACAAGTACGACCTAAGCAACTTGCACGAGATCG
CCAGCGGCGGGGCGCCGCTCAGCAAGGAGGTAGGTGAGGCCGTGGCCAAACGCTTCCACCTACCAGGCAT
CCGCCAGGGCTACGGCCTGACAGAAACAACCAGCGCCATTCTGATCACCCCCGAAGGGGACGACAAGCCT
GGCGCAGTAGGCAAGGTGGTGCCCTTCTTCGAGGCTAAGGTGGTGGACTTGGACACCGGTAAGACACTGG
GTGTGAACCAGCGCGGCGAGCTGTGCGTCCGTGGCCCCATGATCATGAGCGGCTACGTTAACAACCCCGA
GGCTACAAACGCTCTCATCGACAAGGACGGCTGGCTGCACAGCGGCGACATCGCCTACTGGGACGAGGAC
GAGCACTTCTTCATCGTGGACCGGCTGAAGAGCCTGATCAAATACAAGGGCTACCAGGTAGCCCCAGCCG
AACTGGAGAGCATCCTGCTGCAACACCCCAACATCTTCGACGCCGGGGTCGCCGGCCTGCCCGACGACGA
TGCCGGCGAGCTGCCCGCCGCAGTCGTCGTGCTGGAACACGGTAAAACCATGACCGAGAAGGAGATCGTG
GACTATGTGGCCAGCCAGGTTACAACCGCCAAGAAGCTGCGCGGTGGTGTTGTGTTCGTGGACGAGGTGC
CTAAAGGACTGACCGGCAAGTTGGACGCCCGCAAGATCCGCGAGATTCTCATTAAGGCCAAGAAGGGCGG
CAAGATCGCCGTGTAATAATTCTAGAGTCGGGGCGGCCGGCCGCTTCGAGCAGACATGATAAGATACATT
GATGAGTTTGGACAAACCACAACTAGAATGCAGTGAAAAAAATGCTTTATTTGTGAAATTTGTGATGCTA
TTGCTTTATTTGTAACCATTATAAGCTGCAATAAACAAGTTAACAACAACAATTGCATTCATTTTATGTT
TCAGGTTCAGGGGGAGGTGTGGGAGGTTTTTTAAAGCAAGTAAAACCTCTACAAATGTGGTAAAATCGAT
AAGGATCTAGTCCAATGTCAAATTCCGGACAAATTCCTAGAAGTGGCCTCAAAAGCTCTCCCCACGAATT
AACGACTCTGATCTTCATATAAATGGAGAAACCCCCGCACTTTGTTGGTCAGCTGCTTTCCCTTATAATA
ATGTATTCAAGGTTAGCAGGTTATAGTCCATCCTTTGCCAGGAAGGTTGCTCAGGATTGAACAGGCAAGG
ATGACCTCCACACAACTTCATTCTTTTTAAAATTCTATTAGGGATCCAGGCCACATTTTCCTGATCCATT
CATCACCCTGTAGACACGTGCACTACCTGTCGACCGATGCCCTTGAGAGCCTTCAACCCAGTCAGCTCCT
TCCGGTGGGCGCGGGGCATGACTATCGTCGCCGCACTTATGACTGTCTTCTTTATCATGCAACTCGTAGG
ACAGGTGCCGGCAGCGCTCTTCCGCTTCCTCGCTCACTGACTCGCTGCGCTCGGTCGTTCGGCTGCGGCG
AGCGGTATCAGCTCACTCAAAGGCGGTAATACGGTTATCCACAGAATCAGGGGATAACGCAGGAAAGAAC
ATGTGAGCAAAAGGCCAGCAAAAGGCCAGGAACCGTAAAAAGGCCGCGTTGCTGGCGTTTTTCCATAGGC
TCCGCCCCCCTGACGAGCATCACAAAAATCGACGCTCAAGTCAGAGGTGGCGAAACCCGACAGGACTATA
AAGATACCAGGCGTTTCCCCCTGGAAGCTCCCTCGTGCGCTCTCCTGTTCCGACCCTGCCGCTTACCGGA
TACCTGTCCGCCTTTCTCCCTTCGGGAAGCGTGGCGCTTTCTCATAGCTCACGCTGTAGGTATCTCAGTT
CGGTGTAGGTCGTTCGCTCCAAGCTGGGCTGTGTGCACGAACCCCCCGTTCAGCCCGACCGCTGCGCCTT
ATCCGGTAACTATCGTCTTGAGTCCAACCCGGTAAGACACGACTTATCGCCACTGGCAGCAGCCACTGGT
AACAGGATTAGCAGAGCGAGGTATGTAGGCGGTGCTACAGAGTTCTTGAAGTGGTGGCCTAACTACGGCT
ACACTAGAAGAACAGTATTTGGTATCTGCGCTCTGCTGAAGCCAGTTACCTTCGGAAAAAGAGTTGGTAG
CTCTTGATCCGGCAAACAAACCACCGCTGGTAGCGGTGGTTTTTTTGTTTGCAAGCAGCAGATTACGCGC
AGAAAAAAAGGATCTCAAGAAGATCCTTTGATCTTTTCTACGGGGTCTGACGCTCAGTGGAACGAAAACT
CACGTTAAGGGATTTTGGTCATGAGATTATCAAAAAGGATCTTCACCTAGATCCTTTTAAATTAAAAATG
AAGTTTTAAATCAATCTAAAGTATATATGAGTAAACTTGGTCTGACAGCGGCCGCAAATGCTAAACCACT
GCAGTGGTTACCAGTGCTTGATCAGTGAGGCACCGATCTCAGCGATCTGCCTATTTCGTTCGTCCATAGT
GGCCTGACTCCCCGTCGTGTAGATCACTACGATTCGTGAGGGCTTACCATCAGGCCCCAGCGCAGCAATG
ATGCCGCGAGAGCCGCGTTCACCGGCCCCCGATTTGTCAGCAATGAACCAGCCAGCAGGGAGGGCCGAGC
GAAGAAGTGGTCCTGCTACTTTGTCCGCCTCCATCCAGTCTATGAGCTGCTGTCGTGATGCTAGAGTAAG
AAGTTCGCCAGTGAGTAGTTTCCGAAGAGTTGTGGCCATTGCTACTGGCATCGTGGTATCACGCTCGTCG
TTCGGTATGGCTTCGTTCAACTCTGGTTCCCAGCGGTCAAGCCGGGTCACATGATCACCCATATTATGAA
GAAATGCAGTCAGCTCCTTAGGGCCTCCGATCGTTGTCAGAAGTAAGTTGGCCGCGGTGTTGTCGCTCAT
GGTAATGGCAGCACTACACAATTCTCTTACCGTCATGCCATCCGTAAGATGCTTTTCCGTGACCGGCGAG
TACTCAACCAAGTCGTTTTGTGAGTAGTGTATACGGCGACCAAGCTGCTCTTGCCCGGCGTCTATACGGG
ACAACACCGCGCCACATAGCAGTACTTTGAAAGTGCTCATCATCGGGAATCGTTCTTCGGGGCGGAAAGA
CTCAAGGATCTTGCCGCTATTGAGATCCAGTTCGATATAGCCCACTCTTGCACCCAGTTGATCTTCAGCA
TCTTTTACTTTCACCAGCGTTTCGGGGTGTGCAAAAACAGGCAAGCAAAATGCCGCAAAGAAGGGAATGA
GTGCGACACGAAAATGTTGGATGCTCATACTCGTCCTTTTTCAATATTATTGAAGCATTTATCAGGGTTA
CTAGTACGTC
